>Addgene plasmid #123632 | pCAG-ArCas12a-2AeGFP | depositor full sequence | sequence record 235866 | pCAG-ArCas12a-2AeGFP sequence 9094 bps
ACGCGTTGACATTGATTATTGACTAGTTATTAATAGTAATCAATTACGGGGTCATTAGTTCATAGCCCAT
ATATGGAGTTCCGCGTTACATAACTTACGGTAAATGGCCCGCCTGGCTGACCGCCCAACGACCCCCGCCC
ATTGACGTCAATAATGACGTATGTTCCCATAGTAACGCCAATAGGGACTTTCCATTGACGTCAATGGGTG
GACTATTTACGGTAAACTGCCCACTTGGCAGTACATCAAGTGTATCATATGCCAAGTACGCCCCCTATTG
ACGTCAATGACGGTAAATGGCCCGCCTGGCATTATGCCCAGTACATGACCTTATGGGACTTTCCTACTTG
GCAGTACATCTACGTATTAGTCATCGCTATTACCATGGGTCGAGGTGAGCCCCACGTTCTGCTTCACTCT
CCCCATCTCCCCCCCCTCCCCACCCCCAATTTTGTATTTATTTATTTTTTAATTATTTTGTGCAGCGATG
GGGGCGGGGGGGGGGGGGGCGCGCGCCAGGCGGGGCGGGGCGGGGCGAGGGGCGGGGCGGGGCGAGGCGG
AGAGGTGCGGCGGCAGCCAATCAGAGCGGCGCGCTCCGAAAGTTTCCTTTTATGGCGAGGCGGCGGCGGC
GGCGGCCCTATAAAAAGCGAAGCGCGCGGCGGGCGGGAGTCGCTGCGTTGCCTTCGCCCCGTGCCCCGCT
CCGCGCCGCCTCGCGCCGCCCGCCCCGGCTCTGACTGACCGCGTTACTCCCACAGGTGAGCGGGCGGGAC
GGCCCTTCTCCTCCGGGCTGTAATTAGCGCTTGGTTTAATGACGGCTCGTTTCTTTTCTGTGGCTGCGTG
AAAGCCTTAAAGGGCTCCGGGAGGGCCCTTTGTGCGGGGGGGAGCGGCTCGGGGGGTGCGTGCGTGTGTG
TGTGCGTGGGGAGCGCCGCGTGCGGCCCGCGCTGCCCGGCGGCTGTGAGCGCTGCGGGCGCGGCGCGGGG
CTTTGTGCGCTCCGCGTGTGCGCGAGGGGAGCGCGGCCGGGGGCGGTGCCCCGCGGTGCGGGGGGGCTGC
GAGGGGAACAAAGGCTGCGTGCGGGGTGTGTGCGTGGGGGGGTGAGCAGGGGGTGTGGGCGCGGCGGTCG
GGCTGTAACCCCCCCCTGCACCCCCCTCCCCGAGTTGCTGAGCACGGCCCGGCTTCGGGTGCGGGGCTCC
GTACGGGGCGTGGCGCGGGGCTCGCCGTGCCGGGCGGGGGGTGGCGGCAGGTGGGGGTGCCGGGCGGGGC
GGGGCCGCCTCGGGCCGGGGAGGGCTCGGGGGAGGGGCGCGGCGGCCCCCGGAGCGCCGGCGGCTGTCGA
GGCGCGGCGAGCCGCAGCCATTGCCTTTTATGGTAATCGTGCGAGAGGGCGCAGGGACTTCCTTTGTCCC
AAATCTGTGCGGAGCCGAAATCTGGGAGGCGCCGCCGCACCCCCTCTAGCGGGCGCGGGGCGAAGCGGTG
CGGCGCCGGCAGGAAGGAAATGGGCGGGGAGGGCCTTCGTGCGTCGCCGCGCCGCCGTCCCCTTCTCCAT
CTCCAGCCTCGGGGCTGTCCGCAGGGGGACGGCTGCCTTCGGGGGGGACGGGGCAGGGCGGGGTTCGGCT
TCTGGCGTGTGACCGGCGGCTCTAGCGCCTCTGCTAACCATGTTCATGCCTTCTTCTTTTTCCTACAGCT
CCTGGGCAACGTGCTGGTTATTGTGCTGTCTCATCATTTTGGCAAAGCTAGTGAATTCTAATACGACTCA
CTATAGGCCGCCACCATGTACCCTTATGATGTTCCAGATTATGCCGGATACCCATACGATGTCCCTGACT
ATGCAGGCTCCTACCCTTATGACGTCCCAGACTACGCCACCGGTCCCAAGAAGAAGAGGAAGGTTCCCGG
GAACAACGGCACAAACAATTTCCAGAACTTCATTGGCATTTCATCACTCCAGAAGACCCTGAGGAATGCC
CTGACACCTACCGAGACAACCCAGCAATTCATTGTGAAGAACGGAATCATTAAGGAGGACGAACTGAGAG
GCGAGAACCGCCAGATCCTGAAAGACATCATGGACGACTACTATCGCGGTTTCATCTCCGAGACACTCAG
CAGCATTGATGATATTGATTGGACATCTCTGTTTGAGAAGATGGAAATCCAGCTGAAGAATGGCGACAAC
AAGGACACTCTCATTAAGGAGCAAGCAGAGAAGAGAAAGGCTATCTACAAGAAGTTTGCAGACGACGATC
GCTTCAAGAATATGTTTAGCGCAAAGCTGATAAGTGATATTCTCCCAGAGTTTGTGATTCACAACAACAA
CTATTCTGCCAGCGAGAAGGAAGAGAAGACACAGGTCATCAAGCTCTTCTCTCGGTTTGCCACCTCATTC
AAAGATTACTTCAAGAATCGGGCAAATTGTTTCTCTGCCGATGACATCTCATCTTCCTCCTGTCACAGAA
TCGTTAATGATAACGCCGAAATCTTCTTCTCAAATGCCCTGGTGTACCGGAGAATCGTGAAGAATCTGAG
TAACGACGACATCAATAAGATTAGCGGTGATATGAAGGACTCTCTGAAGAAGATGTCCCTGGAGAAGATA
TACAGCTATGAGAAGTACGGCGAGTTCATCACTCAAGAGGGAATTAGCTTCTACAACGACATTTGTGGCA
AGGTTAACTCATTCATGAATCTCTACTGCCAGAAGAACAAGGAGAATAAGAATCTGTACAAACTGCGCAA
ACTGCATAAGCAAATCCTGTGTATCGCCGACACCTCTTATGAGGTGCCCTACAAGTTTGAGTCTGACGAA
GAGGTGTACCAGTCCGTGAACGGATTCCTGGACAACATCAGTTCTAAACACATCGTCGAGCGGCTGAGGA
AGATCGGCGACAACTACAATGGCTATAACCTGGACAAGATATACATCGTCAGTAAGTTCTATGAAAGTGT
GAGTCAGAAGACCTACCGGGACTGGGAGACTATCAACACCGCACTCGAAATCCACTACAATAACATCCTG
CCTGGCAACGGTAAGAGCAAGGCCGACAAGGTGAAGAAGGCCGTCAAGAACGACCTCCAGAAGAGCATCA
CCGAGATTAACGAACTGGTGAGTAACTACAAGCTCTGCCCAGACGATAACATTAAGGCAGAAACCTACAT
TCATGAGATTTCCCATATACTGAACAACTTTGAAGCTCAAGAGCTGAAATACAATCCCGAGATTCATCTG
GTGGAGAGCGAGCTGAAAGCATCCGAGCTGAAGAACGTTCTCGACGTCATCATGAACGCCTTCCACTGGT
GTAGCGTGTTCATGACTGAGGAGCTGGTCGATAAAGACAACAATTTCTACGCCGAGCTGGAAGAAATCTA
CGACGAGATATACCCTGTGATTAGCCTCTACAATCTGGTCCGGAACTATGTGACCCAGAAGCCCTATTCA
ACTAAGAAGATCAAGCTGAACTTTGGGATTCCTACCCTGGCCGACGGCTGGTCCAAGAGCAAAGAGTATT
CCAATAACGCAATCATCCTGATGAGAGACAACCTGTATTACCTCGGTATCTTTAACGCTAAGAATAAGCC
CGAGAAGAAGATCATCGAAGGAAATACATCCGAGAACAAGGGCGACTACAAGAAGATGATCTATAACCTG
CTGCCTGGCCCAAACAAGATGATCCCTAAGGTGTTCCTGAGCAGCAAGACCGGAGTCGAGACTTACAAGC
CAAGTGCCTACATACTGGAGGGCTATAAGCAGAACAAGCACCTGAAATCTAGCAAAGATTTCGACATCAC
TTTCTGTCGCGACCTGATCGACTATTTCAAGAATTGTATTGCCATCCACCCAGAGTGGAAGAATTTCGGA
TTCGACTTCTCTGACACCTCCACATACGAGGACATCAGTGGCTTCTATAGAGAAGTGGAGCTGCAAGGTT
ACAAGATCGACTGGACCTACATATCTGAGAAAGACATCGACCTGCTGCAAGAGAAAGGGCAGCTCTACCT
CTTCCAAATCTACAACAAGGACTTTAGTAAGAAGTCTACAGGTAATGACAATCTGCACACTATGTACCTG
AAGAATCTCTTCTCTGAAGAGAACCTCAAAGACGTGGTGCTGAAACTGAACGGCGAAGCAGAAATCTTCT
TTCGCAAATCATCCATTAAGAATCCTATCATACACAAGAAGGGTAGTATCCTGGTGAACAGGACATACGA
AGCCGAGGAGAAAGATCAGTTCGGCAACATTCAGATTGTGCGCAAGACTATTCCCGAGAATATCTACCAG
GAGCTGTACAAATACTTCAACGATAAGTCTGATAAAGAGCTGTCAGACGAAGCAGCCAAGCTGAAGAATG
CTGTGGGACATCATGAAGCAGCTACTAACATCGTGAAAGACTATAGATACACATACGACAAGTATTTCCT
GCACATGCCAATTACCATCAACTTCAAAGCCAATAAGACTTCTTTCATTAACGACCGCATCCTCCAGTAC
ATTGCAAAGGAGAAAGACCTGCACGTGATCGGGATTGATCGCGGAGAACGGAACCTCATCTACGTTTCAG
TCATCGACACATGCGGTAACATCGTCGAACAGAAGAGCTTCAACATTGTTAATGGGTATGATTACCAGAT
CAAACTCAAGCAACAGGAAGGCGCACGGCAGATTGCTCGCAAGGAGTGGAAGGAAATTGGCAAGATCAAG
GAAATCAAGGAAGGATACCTCAGCCTCGTCATTCATGAAATCAGCAAGATGGTGATCAAGTATAACGCAA
TCATCGCTATGGAGGACCTGAGTTATGGCTTCAAGAAAGGCAGATTCAAGGTGGAGCGGCAAGTCTACCA
GAAATTCGAAACAATGCTGATCAACAAGCTGAACTACCTGGTGTTCAAAGACATCAGCATAACCGAGAAC
GGAGGACTCCTGAAAGGCTACCAGCTCACATACATCCCAGAGAAACTCAAGAATGTGGGCCACCAATGCG
GCTGCATCTTCTACGTCCCTGCCGCTTACACCAGCAAGATAGATCCCACTACAGGATTCGTGAACATATT
CAAATTCAAGGATCTGACAGTGGACGCCAAGAGGGAGTTCATCAAGAAGTTTGATAGTATTCGCTATGAC
AGCGATAAGAATCTGTTCTGTTTCACCTTTGACTACAACAACTTCATTACCCAGAATACCGTTATGTCCA
AGTCTAGCTGGAGTGTGTATACCTACGGTGTTCGGATCAAGCGGAGGTTTGTCAATGGTAGATTCTCAAA
CGAAAGCGACACCATCGACATCACAAAGGACATGGAGAAGACACTGGAAATGACTGACATAAACTGGAGA
GATGGACACGACCTGCGGCAAGACATCATTGACTACGAGATCGTTCAGCACATCTTTGAAATCTTCAAGC
TGACTGTTCAGATGCGGAATAGTCTGAGCGAGCTGGAGGACCGGAATTACGACCGCCTGATCTCACCAGT
CCTGAACGAGAATAACATCTTCTACGATTCTGCCAAAGCAGGAGATGCCCTGCCAAAGGACGCTGATGCA
AACGGTGCCTACTGCATCGCCCTCAAAGGTCTGTACGAAATCAAGCAGATTACCGAGAATTGGAAGGAGG
ACGGGAAGTTCAGCAGAGACAAGCTCAAGATCAGCAATAAGGACTGGTTCGATTTCATTCAGAACAAGCG
CTACCTGACTAGCCCAAAGAAGAAGAGGAAAGTCTCTAGAAGGTCCGGCGGCGGAGAGGGCAGAGGAAGT
CTTCTAACATGCGGTGACGTGGAGGAGAATCCCGGCCCAATGGTGAGCAAGGGCGAGGAGCTGTTCACCG
GGGTGGTGCCCATCCTGGTCGAGCTGGACGGCGACGTAAACGGCCACAAGTTCAGCGTGTCCGGCGAGGG
CGAGGGCGATGCCACCTACGGCAAGCTGACCCTGAAGTTCATCTGCACCACCGGCAAGCTGCCCGTGCCC
TGGCCCACCCTCGTGACCACCCTGACCTACGGCGTGCAGTGCTTCAGCCGCTACCCCGACCACATGAAGC
AGCACGACTTCTTCAAGTCCGCCATGCCCGAAGGCTACGTCCAGGAGCGCACCATCTTCTTCAAGGACGA
CGGCAACTACAAGACCCGCGCCGAGGTGAAGTTCGAGGGCGACACCCTGGTGAACCGCATCGAGCTGAAG
GGCATCGACTTCAAGGAGGACGGCAACATCCTGGGGCACAAGCTGGAGTACAACTACAACAGCCACAACG
TCTATATCATGGCCGACAAGCAGAAGAACGGCATCAAGGTGAACTTCAAGATCCGCCACAACATCGAGGA
CGGCAGCGTGCAGCTCGCCGACCACTACCAGCAGAACACCCCCATCGGCGACGGCCCCGTGCTGCTGCCC
GACAACCACTACCTGAGCACCCAGTCCGCCCTGAGCAAAGACCCCAACGAGAAGCGCGATCACATGGTCC
TGCTGGAGTTCGTGACCGCCGCCGGGATCACTCTCGGCATGGACGAGCTGTACAAGTAACTGCAGCGCGG
GGATCTCATGCTGGAGTTCTTCGCCCACCCCAACTTGTTTATTGCAGCTTATAATGGTTACAAATAAAGC
AATAGCATCACAAATTTCACAAATAAAGCATTTTTTTCACTGCATTCTAGTTGTGGTTTGTCCAAACTCA
TCAATGTATCTTATTAATTAACGTCGACCTCTAGCTAGAGCTTGGCGTAATCATGGTCATAGCTGTTTCC
TGTGTGAAATTGTTATCCGCTCACAATTCCACACAACATACGAGCCGGAAGCATAAAGTGTAAAGCCTAG
GGTGCCTAATGAGTGAGCTAACTCACATTAATTGCGTTGCGCTCACTGCCCGCTTTCCAGTCGGGAAACC
TGTCGTGCCAGCTGCATTAATGAATCGGCCAACGCGCGGGGAGAGGCGGTTTGCGTATTGGGCGCTCTTC
CGCTTCCTCGCTCACTGACTCGCTGCGCTCGGTCGTTCGGCTGCGGCGAGCGGTATCAGCTCACTCAAAG
GCGGTAATACGGTTATCCACAGAATCAGGGGATAACGCAGGAAAGAACATGTGAGCAAAAGGCCAGCAAA
AGGCCAGGAACCGTAAAAAGGCCGCGTTGCTGGCGTTTTTCCATAGGCTCCGCCCCCCTGACGAGCATCA
CAAAAATCGACGCTCAAGTCAGAGGTGGCGAAACCCGACAGGACTATAAAGATACCAGGCGTTTCCCCCT
GGAAGCTCCCTCGTGCGCTCTCCTGTTCCGACCCTGCCGCTTACCGGATACCTGTCCGCCTTTCTCCCTT
CGGGAAGCGTGGCGCTTTCTCATAGCTCACGCTGTAGGTATCTCAGTTCGGTGTAGGTCGTTCGCTCCAA
GCTGGGCTGTGTGCACGAACCCCCCGTTCAGCCCGACCGCTGCGCCTTATCCGGTAACTATCGTCTTGAG
TCCAACCCGGTAAGACACGACTTATCGCCACTGGCAGCAGCCACTGGTAACAGGATTAGCAGAGCGAGGT
ATGTAGGCGGTGCTACAGAGTTCTTGAAGTGGTGGCCTAACTACGGCTACACTAGAAGAACAGTATTTGG
TATCTGCGCTCTGCTGAAGCCAGTTACCTTCGGAAAAAGAGTTGGTAGCTCTTGATCCGGCAAACAAACC
ACCGCTGGTAGCGGTGGTTTTTTTGTTTGCAAGCAGCAGATTACGCGCAGAAAAAAAGGATCTCAAGAAG
ATCCTTTGATCTTTTCTACGGGGTCTGACGCTCAGTGGAACGAAAACTCACGTTAAGGGATTTTGGTCAT
GAGATTATCAAAAAGGATCTTCACCTAGATCCTTTTAAATTAAAAATGAAGTTTTAAATCAATCTAAAGT
ATATATGAGTAAACTTGGTCTGACAGTTACCAATGCTTAATCAGTGAGGCACCTATCTCAGCGATCTGTC
TATTTCGTTCATCCATAGTTGCCTGACTCCCCGTCGTGTAGATAACTACGATACGGGAGGGCTTACCATC
TGGCCCCAGTGCTGCAATGATACCGCGAGACCCACGCTCACCGGCTCCAGATTTATCAGCAATAAACCAG
CCAGCCGGAAGGGCCGAGCGCAGAAGTGGTCCTGCAACTTTATCCGCCTCCATCCAGTCTATTAATTGTT
GCCGGGAAGCTAGAGTAAGTAGTTCGCCAGTTAATAGTTTGCGCAACGTTGTTGCCATTGCTACAGGCAT
CGTGGTGTCACGCTCGTCGTTTGGTATGGCTTCATTCAGCTCCGGTTCCCAACGATCAAGGCGAGTTACA
TGATCCCCCATGTTGTGCAAAAAAGCGGTTAGCTCCTTCGGTCCTCCGATCGTTGTCAGAAGTAAGTTGG
CCGCAGTGTTATCACTCATGGTTATGGCAGCACTGCATAATTCTCTTACTGTCATGCCATCCGTAAGATG
CTTTTCTGTGACTGGTGAGTACTCAACCAAGTCATTCTGAGAATAGTGTATGCGGCGACCGAGTTGCTCT
TGCCCGGCGTCAATACGGGATAATACCGCGCCACATAGCAGAACTTTAAAAGTGCTCATCATTGGAAAAC
GTTCTTCGGGGCGAAAACTCTCAAGGATCTTACCGCTGTTGAGATCCAGTTCGATGTAACCCACTCGTGC
ACCCAACTGATCTTCAGCATCTTTTACTTTCACCAGCGTTTCTGGGTGAGCAAAAACAGGAAGGCAAAAT
GCCGCAAAAAAGGGAATAAGGGCGACACGGAAATGTTGAATACTCATACTCTTCCTTTTTCAATATTATT
GAAGCATTTATCAGGGTTATTGTCTCATGAGCGGATACATATTTGAATGTATTTAGAAAAATAAACAAAT
AGGGGTTCCGCGCACATTTCCCCGAAAAGTGCCACCTGACGTCGACGGATCGGGAGATCGATCTCCCGAT
CCCCTAGGGTCGACTCTCAGTACAATCTGCTCTGATGCCGCATAGTTAAGCCAGTATCTGCTCCCTGCTT
GTGTGTTGGAGGTCGCTGAGTAGTGCGCGAGCAAAATTTAAGCTACAACAAGGCAAGGCTTGACCGACAA
TTGCATGAAGAATCTGCTTAGGGTTAGGCGTTTTGCGCTGCTTCGCGATGTACGGGCCAGATAT
Features (pLannotate 1.2.2; 14 found; start..end, strand, type, name):
      8..387     +  enhancer       CMV enhancer: human cytomegalovirus immediate early enhancer
    390..665     +  promoter       chicken β-actin promoter: No description available
    666..1678    +  intron         chimeric intron: chimera between introns from chicken β-actin and rabbit β-globin
   1739..1757    +  promoter       T7 promoter: promoter for bacteriophage T7 RNA polymerase
   5780..6499    +  CDS            EGFP: the original enhanced GFP (Yang et al., 1996) mammalian codon-optimized
   6542..6663    +  polyA_signal   SV40 poly(A) signal: SV40 polyadenylation signal
   6730..6746    -  protein_bind   lac operator: The lac repressor binds to the lac operator to inhibit transcription in E. coli. This inhibition can be relieved by adding lactose or isopropyl-β-D-thiogalactopyranoside (IPTG). lac repressor encoded by lacI
   6754..6784    -  promoter       lac promoter: promoter for the E. coli lac operon
   6799..6820    -  protein_bind   CAP binding site: CAP binding activates transcription in the presence of cAMP. E. coli catabolite activator protein
   6833..6925    -  CDS            lacI (fragment): lac repressor; lacI; The lac repressor binds to the lac operator to inhibit transcription in E. coli. This inhibition can be relieved by adding lactose or isopropyl-β-D-thiogalactopyranoside (IPTG).
   7108..7696    -  rep_origin     ori: high-copy-number ColE1/pMB1/pBR322/pUC origin of replication
   7867..8727    -  CDS            AmpR: β-lactamase; bla; confers resistance to ampicillin, carbenicillin, and related antibiotics
   8728..8832    -  promoter       AmpR promoter: bla
   8903..8947    -  misc_feature   bom (fragment): basis of mobility region from pBR322
