>Addgene plasmid #123632 | pCAG-ArCas12a-2AeGFP | addgene full sequence | sequence record 240589 | Addgene NGS Result
ACGCGTTGACATTGATTATTGACTAGTTATTAATAGTAATCAATTACGGGGTCATTAGTTCATAGCCCAT
ATATGGAGTTCCGCGTTACATAACTTACGGTAAATGGCCCGCCTGGCTGACCGCCCAACGACCCCCGCCC
ATTGACGTCAATAATGACGTATGTTCCCATAGTAACGCCAATAGGGACTTTCCATTGACGTCAATGGGTG
GAGTATTTACGGTAAACTGCCCACTTGGCAGTACATCAAGTGTATCATATGCCAAGTACGCCCCCTATTG
ACGTCAATGACGGTAAATGGCCCGCCTGGCATTATGCCCAGTACATGACCTTATGGGACTTTCCTACTTG
GCAGTACATCTACGTATTAGTCATCGCTATTACCATGGTCGAGGTGAGCCCCACGTTCTGCTTCACTCTC
CCCATCTCCCCCCCCTCCCCACCCCCAATTTTGTATTTATTTATTTTTTAATTATTTTGTGCAGCGATGG
GGGCGGGGGGGGGGGGGGSGCGCGCCRGGSGGGGSGGGGSGGGGSGRGGGGSGGGGSGGGGSGRGGCGGA
GAGGTGCGGCGGCAGCCAATCAGAGCGGCGCGCTCCGAAAGTTTCCTTTTATGGCGAGGCGGCGGCGGCG
GCGGCCCTATAAAAAGCGAAGCGCGCGGCGGGCGGGAGTCGCTGCGCGCTGCCTTCGCCCCGTGCCCCGC
TCCGCCGCCGCCTCGCGCCGCCCGCCCCGGCTCTGACTGACCGCGTTACTCCCACAGGTGAGCGGGCGGG
ACGGCCCTTCTCCTCCGGGCTGTAATTAGCGCTTGGTTTAATGACGGCTTGTTTCTTTTCTGTGGCTGCG
TGAAAGCCTTGAGGGGCTCCGGGAGGGCCCTTTGTGCGGGGGGAGCGGCTCGGGGGGTGCGTGCGTGTGT
GTGTGCGTGGGGAGCGCCGCGTGCGGCTCCGCGCTGCCCGGCGGCTGTGAGCGCTGCGGGCGCGGCGCGG
GGCTTTGTGCGCTCCGCAGTGTGCGCGAGGGGAGCGCGGCCGGGGGCGGTGCCCCGCGGTGCGGGGGGGG
CTGCGAGGGGAACAAAGGCTGCGTGCGGGGTGTGTGCGTGGGGGGGTGAGCAGGGGGTGTGGGCGCGTCG
GTCGGGCTGCAACCCCCCCTGCACCCCCCTCCCCGAGTTGCTGAGCACGGCCCGGCTTCGGGTGCGGGGC
TCCGTACGGGGCGTGGCGCGGGGCTCGCCGTGCCGGGCGGGGGGTGGCGGCAGGTGGGGGTGCCGGGCGG
GGCGGGGCCGCCTCGGGCCGGGGRGGGCTCGGGGGAGGGGCGCGGCGGCCCCCGGAGCGCCGGCGGCTGT
CGAGGCGCGGCGAGCCGCAGCCATTGCCTTTTATGGTAATCGTGCGAGAGGGCGCAGGGACTTCCTTTGT
CCCAAATCTGTGCGGAGCCGAAATCTGGGAGGCGCCGCCGCACCCCCTCTAGCGGGCGCGGGGCGAAGCG
GTGCGGCGCCGGCAGGAAGGAAATGGGCGGGGAGGGCCTTCGTGCGTCGCCGCGCCGCCGTCCCCTTCTC
CCTCTCCAGCCTCGGGGCTGTCCGCGGGGGGACGGCTGCCTTCGGGGGGGACGGGGCAGGGCGGGGTTCG
GCTTCTGGCGTGTGACCGGCGGCTCTAGCGCCTCTGCTAACCATGTTCATGCCTTCTTCTTTTTCCTACA
GCTCCTGGGCAACGTGCTGGTTATTGTGCTGTCTCATCATTTTGGCAAAGCTAGTGAATTCTAATACGAC
TCACTATAGGCCGCCACCATGTACCCTTATGATGTTCCAGATTATGCCGGATACCCATACGATGTCCCTG
ACTATGCAGGCTCCTACCCTTATGACGTCCCAGACTACGCCACCGGTCCCAAGAAGAAGAGGAAGGTTCC
CGGGAACAACGGCACAAACAATTTCCAGAACTTCATTGGCATTTCATCACTCCAGAAGACCCTGAGGAAT
GCCCTGACACCTACCGAGACAACCCAGCAATTCATTGTGAAGAACGGAATCATTAAGGAGGACGAACTGA
GAGGCGAGAACCGCCAGATCCTGAAAGACATCATGGACGACTACTATCGCGGTTTCATCTCCGAGACACT
CAGCAGCATTGATGATATTGATTGGACATCTCTGTTTGAGAAGATGGAAATCCAGCTGAAGAATGGCGAC
AACAAGGACACTCTCATTAAGGAGCAAGCAGAGAAGAGAAAGGCTATCTACAAGAAGTTTGCAGACGACG
ATCGCTTCAAGAATATGTTTAGCGCAAAGCTGATAAGTGATATTCTCCCAGAGTTTGTGATTCACAACAA
CAACTATTCTGCCAGCGAGAAGGAAGAGAAGACACAGGTCATCAAGCTCTTCTCTCGGTTTGCCACCTCA
TTCAAAGATTACTTCAAGAATCGGGCAAATTGTTTCTCTGCCGATGACATCTCATCTTCCTCCTGTCACA
GAATCGTTAATGATAACGCCGAAATCTTCTTCTCAAATGCCCTGGTGTACCGGAGAATCGTGAAGAATCT
GAGTAACGACGACATCAATAAGATTAGCGGTGATATGAAGGACTCTCTGAAGAAGATGTCCCTGGAGAAG
ATATACAGCTATGAGAAGTACGGCGAGTTCATCACTCAAGAGGGAATTAGCTTCTACAACGACATTTGTG
GCAAGGTTAACTCATTCATGAATCTCTACTGCCAGAAGAACAAGGAGAATAAGAATCTGTACAAACTGCG
CAAACTGCATAAGCAAATCCTGTGTATCGCCGACACCTCTTATGAGGTGCCCTACAAGTTTGAGTCTGAC
GAAGAGGTGTACCAGTCCGTGAACGGATTCCTGGACAACATCAGTTCTAAACACATCGTCGAGCGGCTGA
GGAAGATCGGCGACAACTACAATGGCTATAACCTGGACAAGATATACATCGTCAGTAAGTTCTATGAAAG
TGTGAGTCAGAAGACCTACCGGGACTGGGAGACTATCAACACCGCACTCGAAATCCACTACAATAACATC
CTGCCTGGCAACGGTAAGAGCAAGGCCGACAAGGTGAAGAAGGCCGTCAAGAACGACCTCCAGAAGAGCA
TCACCGAGATTAACGAACTGGTGAGTAACTACAAGCTCTGCCCAGACGATAACATTAAGGCAGAAACCTA
CATTCATGAGATTTCCCATATACTGAACAACTTTGAAGCTCAAGAGCTGAAATACAATCCCGAGATTCAT
CTGGTGGAGAGCGAGCTGAAAGCATCCGAGCTGAAGAACGTTCTCGACGTCATCATGAACGCCTTCCACT
GGTGTAGCGTGTTCATGACTGAGGAGCTGGTCGATAAAGACAACAATTTCTACGCCGAGCTGGAAGAAAT
CTACGACGAGATATACCCTGTGATTAGCCTCTACAATCTGGTCCGGAACTATGTGACCCAGAAGCCCTAT
TCAACTAAGAAGATCAAGCTGAACTTTGGGATTCCTACCCTGGCCGACGGCTGGTCCAAGAGCAAAGAGT
ATTCCAATAACGCAATCATCCTGATGAGAGACAACCTGTATTACCTCGGTATCTTTAACGCTAAGAATAA
GCCCGAGAAGAAGATCATCGAAGGAAATACATCCGAGAACAAGGGCGACTACAAGAAGATGATCTATAAC
CTGCTGCCTGGCCCAAACAAGATGATCCCTAAGGTGTTCCTGAGCAGCAAGACCGGAGTCGAGACTTACA
AGCCAAGTGCCTACATACTGGAGGGCTATAAGCAGAACAAGCACCTGAAATCTAGCAAAGATTTCGACAT
CACTTTCTGTCGCGACCTGATCGACTATTTCAAGAATTGTATTGCCATCCACCCAGAGTGGAAGAATTTC
GGATTCGACTTCTCTGACACCTCCACATACGAGGACATCAGTGGCTTCTATAGAGAAGTGGAGCTGCAAG
GTTACAAGATCGACTGGACCTACATATCTGAGAAAGACATCGACCTGCTGCAAGAGAAAGGGCAGCTCTA
CCTCTTCCAAATCTACAACAAGGACTTTAGTAAGAAGTCTACAGGTAATGACAATCTGCACACTATGTAC
CTGAAGAATCTCTTCTCTGAAGAGAACCTCAAAGACGTGGTGCTGAAACTGAACGGCGAAGCAGAAATCT
TCTTTCGCAAATCATCCATTAAGAATCCTATCATACACAAGAAGGGTAGTATCCTGGTGAACAGGACATA
CGAAGCCGAGGAGAAAGATCAGTTCGGCAACATTCAGATTGTGCGCAAGACTATTCCCGAGAATATCTAC
CAGGAGCTGTACAAATACTTCAACGATAAGTCTGATAAAGAGCTGTCAGACGAAGCAGCCAAGCTGAAGA
ATGCTGTGGGACATCATGAAGCAGCTACTAACATCGTGAAAGACTATAGATACACATACGACAAGTATTT
CCTGCACATGCCAATTACCATCAACTTCAAAGCCAATAAGACTTCTTTCATTAACGACCGCATCCTCCAG
TACATTGCAAAGGAGAAAGACCTGCACGTGATCGGGATTGATCGCGGAGAACGGAACCTCATCTACGTTT
CAGTCATCGACACATGCGGTAACATCGTCGAACAGAAGAGCTTCAACATTGTTAATGGGTATGATTACCA
GATCAAACTCAAGCAACAGGAAGGCGCACGGCAGATTGCTCGCAAGGAGTGGAAGGAAATTGGCAAGATC
AAGGAAATCAAGGAAGGATACCTCAGCCTCGTCATTCATGAAATCAGCAAGATGGTGATCAAGTATAACG
CAATCATCGCTATGGAGGACCTGAGTTATGGCTTCAAGAAAGGCAGATTCAAGGTGGAGCGGCAAGTCTA
CCAGAAATTCGAAACAATGCTGATCAACAAGCTGAACTACCTGGTGTTCAAAGACATCAGCATAACCGAG
AACGGAGGACTCCTGAAAGGCTACCAGCTCACATACATCCCAGAGAAACTCAAGAATGTGGGCCACCAAT
GCGGCTGCATCTTCTACGTCCCTGCCGCTTACACCAGCAAGATAGATCCCACTACAGGATTCGTGAACAT
ATTCAAATTCAAGGATCTGACAGTGGACGCCAAGAGGGAGTTCATCAAGAAGTTTGATAGTATTCGCTAT
GACAGCGATAAGAATCTGTTCTGTTTCACCTTTGACTACAACAACTTCATTACCCAGAATACCGTTATGT
CCAAGTCTAGCTGGAGTGTGTATACCTACGGTGTTCGGATCAAGCGGAGGTTTGTCAATGGTAGATTCTC
AAACGAAAGCGACACCATCGACATCACAAAGGACATGGAGAAGACACTGGAAATGACTGACATAAACTGG
AGAGATGGACACGACCTGCGGCAAGACATCATTGACTACGAGATCGTTCAGCACATCTTTGAAATCTTCA
AGCTGACTGTTCAGATGCGGAATAGTCTGAGCGAGCTGGAGGACCGGAATTACGACCGCCTGATCTCACC
AGTCCTGAACGAGAATAACATCTTCTACGATTCTGCCAAAGCAGGAGATGCCCTGCCAAAGGACGCTGAT
GCAAACGGTGCCTACTGCATCGCCCTCAAAGGTCTGTACGAAATCAAGCAGATTACCGAGAATTGGAAGG
AGGACGGGAAGTTCAGCAGAGACAAGCTCAAGATCAGCAATAAGGACTGGTTCGATTTCATTCAGAACAA
GCGCTACCTGACTAGCCCAAAGAAGAAGAGGAAAGTCTCTAGAAGGTCCGGCGGCGGAGAGGGCAGAGGA
AGTCTTCTAACATGCGGTGACGTGGAGGAGAATCCCGGCCCAATGGTGAGCAAGGGCGAGGAGCTGTTCA
CCGGGGTGGTGCCCATCCTGGTCGAGCTGGACGGCGACGTAAACGGCCACAAGTTCAGCGTGTCCGGCGA
GGGCGAGGGCGATGCCACCTACGGCAAGCTGACCCTGAAGTTCATCTGCACCACCGGCAAGCTGCCCGTG
CCCTGGCCCACCCTCGTGACCACCCTGACCTACGGCGTGCAGTGCTTCAGCCGCTACCCCGACCACATGA
AGCAGCACGACTTCTTCAAGTCCGCCATGCCCGAAGGCTACGTCCAGGAGCGCACCATCTTCTTCAAGGA
CGACGGCAACTACAAGACCCGCGCCGAGGTGAAGTTCGAGGGCGACACCCTGGTGAACCGCATCGAGCTG
AAGGGCATCGACTTCAAGGAGGACGGCAACATCCTGGGGCACAAGCTGGAGTACAACTACAACAGCCACA
ACGTCTATATCATGGCCGACAAGCAGAAGAACGGCATCAAGGTGAACTTCAAGATCCGCCACAACATCGA
GGACGGCAGCGTGCAGCTCGCCGACCACTACCAGCAGAACACCCCCATCGGCGACGGCCCCGTGCTGCTG
CCCGACAACCACTACCTGAGCACCCAGTCCGCCCTGAGCAAAGACCCCAACGAGAAGCGCGATCACATGG
TCCTGCTGGAGTTCGTGACCGCCGCCGGGATCACTCTCGGCATGGACGAGCTGTACAAGTAACTGCAGCG
CGGGGATCTCATGCTGGAGTTCTTCGCCCACCCCAACTTGTTTATTGCAGCTTATAATGGTTACAAATAA
AGCAATAGCATCACAAATTTCACAAATAAAGCATTTTTTTCACTGCATTCTAGTTGTGGTTTGTCCAAAC
TCATCAATGTATCTTATTAATTAACGTCGACCTCTAGCTAGAGCTTGGCGTAATCATGGTCATAGCTGTT
TCCTGTGTGAAATTGTTATCCGCTCACAATTCCACACAACATACGAGCCGGAAGCATAAAGTGTAAAGCC
TAGGGTGCCTAATGAGTGAGCTAACTCACATTAATTGCGTTGCGCTCACTGCCCGCTTTCCAGTCGGGAA
ACCTGTCGTGCCAGCTGCATTAATGAATCGGCCAACGCGCGGGGAGAGGCGGTTTGCGTATTGGGCGCTC
TTCCGCTTCCTCGCTCACTGACTCGCTGCGCTCGGTCGTTCGGCTGCGGCGAGCGGTATCAGCTCACTCA
AAGGCGGTAATACGGTTATCCACAGAATCAGGGGATAACGCAGGAAAGAACATGTGAGCAAAAGGCCAGC
AAAAGGCCAGGAACCGTAAAAAGGCCGCGTTGCTGGCGTTTTTCCATAGGCTCCGCCCCCCTGACGAGCA
TCACAAAAATCGACGCTCAAGTCAGAGGTGGCGAAACCCGACAGGACTATAAAGATACCAGGCGTTTCCC
CCTGGAAGCTCCCTCGTGCGCTCTCCTGTTCCGACCCTGCCGCTTACCGGATACCTGTCCGCCTTTCTCC
CTTCGGGAAGCGTGGCGCTTTCTCATAGCTCACGCTGTAGGTATCTCAGTTCGGTGTAGGTCGTTCGCTC
CAAGCTGGGCTGTGTGCACGAACCCCCCGTTCAGCCCGACCGCTGCGCCTTATCCGGTAACTATCGTCTT
GAGTCCAACCCGGTAAGACACGACTTATCGCCACTGGCAGCAGCCACTGGTAACAGGATTAGCAGAGCGA
GGTATGTAGGCGGTGCTACAGAGTTCTTGAAGTGGTGGCCTAACTACGGCTACACTAGAAGAACAGTATT
TGGTATCTGCGCTCTGCTGAAGCCAGTTACCTTCGGAAAAAGAGTTGGTAGCTCTTGATCCGGCAAACAA
ACCACCGCTGGTAGCGGTGGTTTTTTTGTTTGCAAGCAGCAGATTACGCGCAGAAAAAAAGGATCTCAAG
AAGATCCTTTGATCTTTTCTACGGGGTCTGACGCTCAGTGGAACGAAAACTCACGTTAAGGGATTTTGGT
CATGAGATTATCAAAAAGGATCTTCACCTAGATCCTTTTAAATTAAAAATGAAGTTTTAAATCAATCTAA
AGTATATATGAGTAAACTTGGTCTGACAGTTACCAATGCTTAATCAGTGAGGCACCTATCTCAGCGATCT
GTCTATTTCGTTCATCCATAGTTGCCTGACTCCCCGTCGTGTAGATAACTACGATACGGGAGGGCTTACC
ATCTGGCCCCAGTGCTGCAATGATACCGCGAGACCCACGCTCACCGGCTCCAGATTTATCAGCAATAAAC
CAGCCAGCCGGAAGGGCCGAGCGCAGAAGTGGTCCTGCAACTTTATCCGCCTCCATCCAGTCTATTAATT
GTTGCCGGGAAGCTAGAGTAAGTAGTTCGCCAGTTAATAGTTTGCGCAACGTTGTTGCCATTGCTACAGG
CATCGTGGTGTCACGCTCGTCGTTTGGTATGGCTTCATTCAGCTCCGGTTCCCAACGATCAAGGCGAGTT
ACATGATCCCCCATGTTGTGCAAAAAAGCGGTTAGCTCCTTCGGTCCTCCGATCGTTGTCAGAAGTAAGT
TGGCCGCAGTGTTATCACTCATGGTTATGGCAGCACTGCATAATTCTCTTACTGTCATGCCATCCGTAAG
ATGCTTTTCTGTGACTGGTGAGTACTCAACCAAGTCATTCTGAGAATAGTGTATGCGGCGACCGAGTTGC
TCTTGCCCGGCGTCAATACGGGATAATACCGCGCCACATAGCAGAACTTTAAAAGTGCTCATCATTGGAA
AACGTTCTTCGGGGCGAAAACTCTCAAGGATCTTACCGCTGTTGAGATCCAGTTCGATGTAACCCACTCG
TGCACCCAACTGATCTTCAGCATCTTTTACTTTCACCAGCGTTTCTGGGTGAGCAAAAACAGGAAGGCAA
AATGCCGCAAAAAAGGGAATAAGGGCGACACGGAAATGTTGAATACTCATACTCTTCCTTTTTCAATATT
ATTGAAGCATTTATCAGGGTTATTGTCTCATGAGCGGATACATATTTGAATGTATTTAGAAAAATAAACA
AATAGGGGTTCCGCGCACATTTCCCCGAAAAGTGCCACCTGACGTCGACGGATCGGGAGATCGATCTCCC
GATCCCCTAGGGTCGACTCTCAGTACAATCTGCTCTGATGCCGCATAGTTAAGCCAGTATCTGCTCCCTG
CTTGTGTGTTGGAGGTCGCTGAGTAGTGCGCGAGCAAAATTTAAGCTACAACAAGGCAAGGCTTGACCGA
CAATTGCATGAAGAATCTGCTTAGGGTTAGGCGTTTTGCGCTGCTTCGCGATGTACGGGCCAGATAT
Features (pLannotate 1.2.2; 14 found; start..end, strand, type, name):
      8..387     +  enhancer       CMV enhancer: human cytomegalovirus immediate early enhancer
    389..664     +  promoter       chicken β-actin promoter: No description available
    665..1681    +  intron         chimeric intron: chimera between introns from chicken β-actin and rabbit β-globin
   1742..1760    +  promoter       T7 promoter: promoter for bacteriophage T7 RNA polymerase
   5783..6502    +  CDS            EGFP: the original enhanced GFP (Yang et al., 1996) mammalian codon-optimized
   6545..6666    +  polyA_signal   SV40 poly(A) signal: SV40 polyadenylation signal
   6733..6749    -  protein_bind   lac operator: The lac repressor binds to the lac operator to inhibit transcription in E. coli. This inhibition can be relieved by adding lactose or isopropyl-β-D-thiogalactopyranoside (IPTG). lac repressor encoded by lacI
   6757..6787    -  promoter       lac promoter: promoter for the E. coli lac operon
   6802..6823    -  protein_bind   CAP binding site: CAP binding activates transcription in the presence of cAMP. E. coli catabolite activator protein
   6836..6928    -  CDS            lacI (fragment): lac repressor; lacI; The lac repressor binds to the lac operator to inhibit transcription in E. coli. This inhibition can be relieved by adding lactose or isopropyl-β-D-thiogalactopyranoside (IPTG).
   7111..7699    -  rep_origin     ori: high-copy-number ColE1/pMB1/pBR322/pUC origin of replication
   7870..8730    -  CDS            AmpR: β-lactamase; bla; confers resistance to ampicillin, carbenicillin, and related antibiotics
   8731..8835    -  promoter       AmpR promoter: bla
   8906..8950    -  misc_feature   bom (fragment): basis of mobility region from pBR322
