[The description below was written by a language model from this plasmid's Addgene catalogue record and pLannotate feature annotations shown in this document.]
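Description:
pCAG-ArCas12a-2AeGFP is a mammalian expression plasmid of about 9.1 kb, built on the pCAG-2AeGFP backbone, that produces the Cas12a (Cpf1) ortholog ArCas12a for genome editing. It is maintained in E. coli through a high-copy ColE1/pUC-type origin and selected with ampicillin via the β-lactamase gene and its native promoter. Remnants of a standard cloning backbone (lac promoter and operator, CAP binding site, a lacI fragment and a fragment of the pBR322 bom region) are also present but play no role in the mammalian payload.

Expression is driven by the composite CAG promoter, annotated here as the CMV immediate-early enhancer, the chicken β-actin promoter and a chimeric β-actin/β-globin intron, which together give strong constitutive transcription in many mammalian cell types. A T7 promoter sits just downstream, which could in principle allow in vitro transcription of the coding region. The roughly 4 kb interval between the T7 promoter and EGFP carries no automatic annotation in either feature table; according to the catalogue entry it holds the synthetic ArCas12a open reading frame with an N-terminal 3xHA tag for detection. As the name indicates, the nuclease is joined to EGFP through a 2A self-cleaving peptide, so both proteins come from one transcript, terminated by the SV40 polyadenylation signal, and green fluorescence marks transfected, nuclease-expressing cells for monitoring or sorting.

The plasmid encodes no crRNA cassette in the annotated features, so a guide would have to be supplied separately. The depositor and sequencing-derived records differ by only a few nucleotides and show the same feature layout. The construct comes from work evaluating new Cas12a orthologs and optimized crRNA scaffolds for mammalian genome editing.
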