Addgene plasmid #123632: pCAG-ArCas12a-2AeGFP
Purpose: Mammalian expression, Genome editing
Depositing lab: Wei Li. Depositing organization: Institute of Zoology, Chinese Academy of Sciences. Publication: Enhanced mammalian genome editing by new Cas12a orthologs with optimized crRNA scaffolds. Teng F, Li J, Cui T, Xu K, Guo L, Gao Q, Feng G, Chen C, Han D, Zhou Q, Li W. Genome Biol. 2019 Feb 5;20(1):15. doi: 10.1186/s13059-019-1620-8. PubMed 30717767.
Backbone
  Vector backbone: pCAG-2AeGFP
  Vector type: Mammalian Expression
Growth in bacteria
  Bacterial resistance: Ampicillin, 100 μg/mL
  Growth temperature: 37°C
  Growth strain: DH5alpha
  Copy number: High Copy
Gene/Insert
  Gene/Insert name: ArCas12a (alt name: ArCpf1)
  Species: Synthetic
  Tag / fusion protein: 3xHA tag (N terminal on insert)
  Cloning method: Ligation Independent Cloning
Terms and licenses: Academic/Nonprofit Terms; Industry Terms: Not Available to Industry
How to cite: pCAG-ArCas12a-2AeGFP was a gift from Wei Li (Addgene plasmid # 123632 ; http://n2t.net/addgene:123632 ; RRID:Addgene_123632)
